>Addgene plasmid #29050 | pEMS1128 | addgene partial sequence | sequence record 39619 | EGFP-N 5'-CGTCGCCGTCCAGCTCGACCAG-3'
ACCATGGTGGCGGAAGTTCCTATACCTTTTGAAGAATAGGAACTTCGGAATAGGAACTTCGGCGCGCCGG
TGTCTGGGCTCTGTCAGAGGTGAAAAGCAGCCGGGAGTGACTTGCTCTCTGTCCTCTCTCTCTCCTCTCC
ACAGTGACAGTTAAGAGGCACAGAAGATGTGATTGCCATTTATGTAGACAGAGTGTCTGCCTCCCCGAAG
CCAATCAGAGCTGCCGGCTCTGCATTATTTACTGAGCAGCATCCCTCCACCCTCCCACCACCTCCTGCCC
CCACTCTGCCCCCAGGGGGAGAGAGCCATCCTAGCAGGATGGAGAGGAGCATCAGGGCCTGCTGGGACTG
GCGAGAGGCCAAGGAAAAAATGGGCCCTGTGTTCCCAGGCACTGTGTAGGATGCAGATTTGGGGCCAGGG
CTCCTGGGACTCTCCCAGCAACTTTGAGAACGACCAGGCTCCACTCCAAGGGTGAGGAAGGGACGGCGTG
GCATTTGGGGAGTGCTCACTCTGGGTCTGCTCCTTCTGTGAGGGACTATTAGGACCCTGTGATACCCGGG
AGGCTCAGGGTCCCAAGCCCACTTCCCCAGATGA
