>Addgene plasmid #29050 | pEMS1128 | addgene partial sequence | sequence record 39769 | pEMS1307-fwd 5'-ccgcacgtctaagaaaccat-3'
AAATAGGCGTATCACGAGGCCCTTTCGTCTTCAAGAATTAATTCCGATCATATTCAATAACCCTTAATGA
ATTCGAGCTCCTANGCCGGCCTGGTTTTAAGTCTGTTGTCGGAAGTATATAAGAATCAAAGCTTAATCGA
TGGAAATCATTGCTCTCCATCATGCGTGAGTTAAAACCATTACTTCTGAGTGGTCAGTTTACATTGGGCT
CTGTCTAGAAGGTTTGCCTTCTTCACCTCCAGTCACATCCCCATTTCACAAGTGAGCAAACAGCCAGAGG
AGGGGAGGAGGATGGCATAAGATCTTGCAGCTGGCAGAGACGAAATGTGAATGTAGCCCGTTTGCACTTG
GTGCTGTCGGGCAGCCAAGCAATCCAGTGTGTAGGTCCAGGGCGACAAGCGCTGCTCCCATGGCTGGGGT
AAGTCCCTCCAGCATTCAGCCTTGCTCCCTGTGCTTATCTGGATGCGGTGTAGGATGAAGATGACCCTAT
AGAACTCTACCCTGGAAGTCCTGGCAAAGTGGATATGTGACATTTTTGAAACCAGGGACATGTTGGTGCT
GCTTA
