[The description below was written by a language model from this plasmid's Addgene catalogue record.]
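Description:
pEMS1128 is a plasmid from the Pleiades Promoter Project, a collection of compact human regulatory cassettes ("MiniPromoters") designed to drive selective gene expression in defined brain regions and cell types. It is built on the large pEMS1307 backbone (about 16.5 kb without insert) and is maintained in E. coli as a high-copy plasmid under ampicillin selection. The record does not include a feature table, so the origin of replication and the other elements that make up the sizeable backbone are not specified. Any targeting or integration sequences it may carry cannot be confirmed from the information given.

The insert is Ple59, a MiniPromoter of roughly 3.6 kb assembled from human regulatory sequence of the DDC gene (dopa decarboxylase, also known as AADC), which encodes an enzyme involved in the synthesis of monoamine neurotransmitters. It was cloned by restriction enzyme between FseI and AscI sites, which places it upstream of a reporter supplied by the backbone, EGFP fused to a nuclear localization signal. In this arrangement the insert is a promoter rather than a coding sequence, so EGFP-NLS is not a tag on a DDC protein. It is the readout of Ple59 activity, and its nuclear concentration makes individual expressing cells easier to identify and count in tissue.

The construct serves to characterize the expression pattern conferred by Ple59, as reported in the project's description of its MiniPromoter toolbox for the brain. It also offers a starting point for anyone wanting a small human DDC-derived promoter for restricted expression. Distribution is limited to academic and nonprofit users.
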