Addgene plasmid #29050: pEMS1128
Purpose: Pleiades (Ple) MiniPromoter expression pattern described in Portales-Casamar et al., PNAS, 2010 (PMID: 20807748).
Depositing lab: Elizabeth Simpson. Depositing organization: University of British Columbia. Publication: A regulatory toolbox of MiniPromoters to drive selective expression in the brain. Portales-Casamar E, Swanson DJ, Liu L, de Leeuw CN, Banks KG, Ho Sui SJ, Fulton DL, Ali J, Amirabbasi M, Arenillas DJ, Babyak N, Black SF, Bonaguro RJ, Brauer E, Candido TR, Castellarin M, Chen J, Chen Y, Cheng JC, Chopra V, Docking TR, Dreolini L, D'Souza CA, Flynn EK, Glenn R, Hatakka K, Hearty TG, Imanian B, Jiang S, Khorasan-zadeh S, Komljenovic I, Laprise S, Liao NY, Lim JS, Lithwick S, Liu F, Liu J, Lu M, McConechy M, McLeod AJ, Milisavljevic M, Mis J, O'Connor K, Palma B, Palmquist DL, Schmouth JF, Swanson MI, Tam B, Ticoll A, Turner JL, Varhol R, Vermeulen J, Watkins RF, Wilson G, Wong BK, Wong SH, Wong TY, Yang GS, Ypsilanti AR, Jones SJ, Holt RA, Goldowitz D, Wasserman WW, Simpson EM. Proc Natl Acad Sci U S A. 2010 Sep 21. 107(38):16589-94. 10.1073/pnas.1009158107 PubMed 20807748.
Backbone
  Vector backbone: pEMS1307
  Backbone size w/o insert (bp): 16482
  Vector type: Pleiades Promoter Project [sic, Pleaides Plieades]
Growth in bacteria
  Bacterial resistance: Ampicillin, 100 μg/mL
  Growth temperature: 37°C
  Growth strain: DH5alpha
  Growth instructions: DH10B
  Copy number: High Copy
Gene/Insert
  Gene/Insert name: Ple59 (alt names: DDC; dopa decarboxylase)
  Species: H. sapiens (human)
  Insert size (bp): 3625
  Entrez Gene: DDC (a.k.a. AADC)
  Tag / fusion protein: EGFP-NLS (C terminal on backbone)
  Cloning method: Restriction Enzyme; 5′ cloning site FseI (unknown if destroyed); 3′ cloning site AscI (unknown if destroyed)
  Sequencing primers: 5′ Unknown
Terms and licenses: Academic/Nonprofit Terms; Industry Terms: Not Available to Industry
How to cite: pEMS1128 was a gift from Elizabeth Simpson (Addgene plasmid # 29050 ; http://n2t.net/addgene:29050 ; RRID:Addgene_29050)
